>Addgene plasmid #201406 | sh2g-ZMYND8-human | addgene full sequence | sequence record 394876 | Addgene NGS Result
CACCTG
[34 nt withheld, positions 7-40]
A
[89 nt withheld, positions 42-130]
C
[91 nt withheld, positions 132-222]
A
[49 nt withheld, positions 224-272]
CCTTTGACGTTGGAGTCCACGTTCTTT
[37 nt withheld, positions 300-336]
ACCCTATCTCGGTCTATTCTTTTGATTTATAAGGGATTTTGCCGATTTCGGCCTATTGGTTAAAAAATGA
GCTGATTTAACAAAAATTTAACGCGAATTTTAACAAAATATTAACGCTTACAATTTCCATTCGCCATTCA
GGCTGCGCAACTGTTGGGAAGGGCGATCGGTGCGGGCCTCTTCGCTATTACGCCAGCTGGCGAAAGGGGG
ATGTGCTGCAAGGCGATTAAGTTGGGTAACGCCAGGGTTTTCCCAGTCACGACGTTGTAAAACGACGGCC
AGTGAGCGCGCGTAATACGACTCACTATAGGGCGAATTGGAGCTCGGATCCCTATACAGTTGAAGTCGGA
AGTTTACATACACTTAAGTTGGAGTCATTAAAACTCGTTTTTCAACTACTCCACAAATTTCTTGTTAACA
AACAATAGTTTTGGCAAGTCAGTTAGGACATCTACTTTGTGCATGACACAAGTCATTTTTCCAACAATTG
TTTACAGACAGATTATTTCACTTATAATTCACTGTATCACAATTCCAGTGGGTCAGAAGTTTACATACAC
TAAGTTGACTGTGCCTTTAAACAGCTTGGAAAATTCCAGAAAATGATGTCATGGCTTTAGAAGCTTGATC
TGAAGCCTATAGAGTACGAGCCATAGATAAAATAAAAGATTTTATTTAGTCTCCAGAAAAAGGGGGGAAT
GAAAGACCCCACCTGTAGGTTTGGCAAGCTAGCTTAAGTAACGCCATTTTGCAAGGCATGGAAAATACAT
AACTGAGAATAGAGAAGTTCAGATCAAGGTTAGGAACAGAGAGACAGCAGAATATGGGCCAAACAGGATA
TCTGTGGTAAGCAGTTCCTGCCCCGGCTCAGGGCCAAGAACAGATGGTCCCCAGATGCGGTCCCGCCCTC
AGCAGTTTCTAGAGAACCATCAGATGTTTCCAGGGTGCCCCAAGGACCTGAAATGACCCTGTGCCTTATT
TGAACTAACCAATCAGTTCGCTTCTCGCTTCTGTTCGCGCGCTTCTGCTCCCCGAGCTCAATAAAAGAGC
CCACAACCCCTCACTCGGCGCGCCAGTCCTCCGATAGACTGCGTCGCCCGGGTACCCGTATTCCCAATAA
AGCCTCTTGCTGTTTGCATCCGAATCGTGGACTCGCTGATCCTTGGGAGGGTCTCCTCAGATTGATTGAC
TGCCCACCTCGGGGGTCTTTCATTTGGAGGTTCCACCGAGATTTGGAGACCCCTGCCCAGGGACCACCGA
CCCCCCCGCCGGGAGGTAAGCTGGCCAGCGGTCGTTTCGTGTCTGTCTCTGTCTTTGTGCGTGTTTGTGC
CGGCATCTAATGTTTGCGCCTGCGTCTGTACTAGTTAGCTAACTAGCTCTGTATCTGGCGGACCCGTGGT
GGAACTGACGAGTTCTGAACACCCGGCCGCAACCCTGGGAGACGTCCCAGGGACTTTGGGGGCCGTTTTT
GTGGCCCGACCTGAGGAAGGGAGTCGATGTGGAATCCGACCCCGTCAGGATATGTGGTTCTGGTAGGAGA
CGAGAACCTAAAACAGTTCCCGCCTCCGTCTGAATTTTTGCTTTCGGTTTGGAACCGAAGCCGCGCGTCT
TGTCTGCTGCAGCGCTGCAGCATCGTTCTGTGTTGTCTCTGTCTGACTGTGTTTCTGTATTTGTCTGAAA
ATTAGGGCCAGACTGTTACCACTCCCTTAAGTTTGACCTTAGGTCACTGGAAAGATGTCGAGCGGATCGC
TCACAACCAGTCGGTAGATGTCAAGAAGAGACGTTGGGTTACCTTCTGCTCTGCAGAATGGCCAACCTTT
AACGTCGGATGGCCGCGAGACGGCACCTTTAACCGAGACCTCATCACCCAGGTTAAGATCAAGGTCTTTT
CACCTGGCCCGCATGGACACCCAGACCAGGTCCCCTACATCGTGACCTGGGAAGCCTTGGCTTTTGACCC
CCCTCCCTGGGTCAAGCCCTTTGTACACCCTAAGCCTCCGCCTCCTCTTCCTCCATCCGCCCCGTCTCTC
CCCCTTGAACCTCCTCGTTCGACCCCGCCTCGATCCTCCCTTTATCCAGCCCTCACTCCTTCTCTAGGCG
CCGGAATTAGATCTCTCGACTAGGGATAACAGGGTAATTGTTTGAATGAGGCTTCAGTACTTTACAGAAT
CGTTGCCTGCACATCTTGGAAACACTTGCTGGGATTACTTCTTCAGGTTAACCCAACAGAAGGCTCGAGA
AGGTATATTGCTGTTGACAGTGAGCGCCGGATTTCCTTGTCGGATATTAGTGAAGCCACAGATGTAATAT
CCGACAAGGAAATCCGGTGCCTACTGCCTCGGAATTCAAGGGGCTACTTTAGGAGCAATTATCTTGTTTA
CTAAAACTGAATACCTTGCTATCTCTTTGATACATTTTTACAAAGCTGAATTAAAATGGTATAAATTAAA
TCACTTTTTTCAATTCGCCAGCACAGTGGTCGACCCTGTGGAATGTGTGTCAGTTAGGGTGTGGAAAGTC
CCCAGGCTCCCCAGCAGGCAGAAGTATGCAAAGCATGCATCTCAATTAGTCAGCAACCAGGTGTGGAAAG
TCCCCAGGCTCCCCAGCAGGCAGAAGTATGCAAAGCATGCATCTCAATTAGTCAGCAACCATAGTCCCGC
CCCTAACTCCGCCCATCCCGCCCCTAACTCCGCCCAGTTCCGCCCATTCTCCGCCCCATGGCTGACTAAT
TTTTTTTATTTATGCAGAGGCCGAGGCCGCCTCGGCCTCTGAGCTATTCCAGAAGTAGTGAGGAGGCTTT
TTTGGAGGCCTAGGCTTTTGCAAAAAGCTCATGGTGAGCAAGGGCGAGGAGCTGTTCACCGGGGTGGTGC
CCATCCTGGTCGAGCTGGACGGCGACGTAAACGGCCACAAGTTCAGCGTGTCTGGCGAGGGCGAGGGCGA
TGCCACCTACGGCAAGCTGACCCTGAAGTTCATCTGCACCACCGGCAAGCTGCCCGTGCCCTGGCCCACC
CTCGTGACCACCCTGACCTACGGCGTGCAGTGCTTCAGCCGCTACCCCGACCACATGAAGCAGCACGACT
TCTTCAAGTCCGCCATGCCCGAAGGCTACGTCCAGGAGCGCACCATCTTCTTCAAGGACGACGGCAACTA
CAAGACCCGCGCCGAGGTGAAGTTCGAGGGCGACACCCTGGTGAACCGCATCGAGCTGAAGGGCATCGAC
TTCAAGGAGGACGGCAACATCCTGGGGCACAAGCTGGAGTACAACTACAACAGCCACAACGTCTATATCA
TGGCCGACAAGCAGAAGAACGGCATCAAGGCGAACTTCAAGATCCGCCACAACATCGAGGACGGCAGCGT
GCAGCTCGCCGACCACTACCAGCAGAACACCCCCATCGGCGACGGCCCCGTGCTGCTGCCCGACAACCAC
TACCTGAGCACCCAGTCCGCCCTGAGCAAAGACCCCAACGAGAAGCGCGATCACATGGTCCTGCTGGAGT
TCGTGACCGCCGCCGGGATCACTCTCGGCATGGACGAGCTGTACAAGTAATGAATTAATTAAGAATTATC
AAGCTTATCGATAAAATAAAAGATTTTATTTAGTCTCCAGAAAAAGGGGGGAATGAAAGACCCCACCTGT
AGGTTTGGCAAGCTAGCTTAAGTAACGCCATTTTGCAAGGCATGGAAAATACATAACTGAGAATAGAGAA
GTTCAGATCAAGGTTAGGAACAGAGAGACAGCAGAATATGGGCCAAACAGGATATCTGTGGTAAGCAGTT
CCTGCCCCGGCTCAGGGCCAAGAACAGATGGTCCCCAGATGCGGTCCCGCCCTCAGCAGTTTCTAGAGAA
CCATCAGATGTTTCCAGGGTGCCCCAAGGACCTGAAATGACCCTGTGCCTTATTTGAACTAACCAATCAG
TTCGCTTCTCGCTTCTGTTCGCGCGCTTCTGCTCCCCGAGCTCAATAAAAGAGCCCACAACCCCTCACTC
GGCGCGCCAGTCCTCCGATAGACTGCGTCGCCCGGGTACCCGTGTATCCAATAAACCCTCTTGCAGTTGC
ATCCGACTTGTGGTCTCGCTGTTCCTTGGGAGGGTCTCCTCTGAGTGATTGACTACCCGTCAGCGGGGGT
CTTTCATGGGTAACAGTTTCTTGAAGTTGGAGAACAACATTCTGAGGGTAGGAGTCGAATATTAAGTAAT
CCTGACTCAATTAGCCACTGTTTTGAATCCACATACTCCAATACTCCTGAAATAGTTCATTATGGACAGC
GCAGAAAGAGCTGGGGAGAATTGTGAAATTGTTATCCGCTCACAATTCCACACAACATACGAGCCGGAAG
CATAAAGTGTAAAGCCTGGGGTGCCTAATGAGTGAGCTAACTCACATTAATTGCGTTGCGCTCACTGCCC
GCTTTCCAGTCGGGAAACCTGTCGTGCCAGATCCATGGACTTCACTAGTGCGCGCGGCCGCTCTAGATGG
CCAGATCTAGCTTGTGGAAGGCTACTCGAAATGTTTGACCCAAGTTAAACAATTTAAAGGCAATGCTACC
AAATACTAATTGAGTGTATGTAAACTTCTGACCCACTGGGAATGTGATGAAAGAAATAAAAGCTGAAATG
AATCATTCTCTCTACTATTATTCTGATATTTCACATTCTTAAAATAAAGTGGTGATCCTAACTGACCTAA
GACAGGGAATTTTTACTAGGATTAAATGTCAGGAATTGTGAAAAAGTGAGTTTAAATGTATTTGGCTAAG
GTGTATGTAAACTTCCGACTTCAACTGTATAGGGATCCTCTAGCTAGAGTCGACCTCGCGGGGGGGCCCG
GTACCCAGCTTTTGTTCCCTTTAGTGAGGGTTAATTGCGCGCTTGGCGTAATCATGGTCATAGCTGTTTC
CTGTGTGAAATTGTTATCCGCTCACAATTCCACACAACATACGAGCCGGAAGCATAAAGTGTAAAGCCTG
GGGTGCCTAATGAGTGAGCTAACTCACATTAATTGCGTTGCGCTCACTGCCCGCTTTCCAGTCGGGAAAC
CTGTCGTGCCAGCTGCATTAATGAATCGGCCAACGCGCGGGGAGAGGCGGTTTGCGTATTGGGCGCTCTT
CCGCTTCCTCGCTCACTGACTCGCTGCGCTCGGTCGTTCGGCTGCGGCGAGCGGTATCAGCTCACTCAAA
GGCGGTAATACGGTTATCCACAGAATCAGGGGATAACGCAGGAAAGAACATGTGAGCAAAAGGCCAGCAA
AAGGCCAGGAACCGTAAAAAGGCCGCGTTGCTGGCGTTTTTCCATAGGCTCCGCCCCCCTGACGAGCATC
ACAAAAATCGACGCTCAAGTCAGAGGTGGCGAAACCCGACAGGACTATAAAGATACCAGGCGTTTCCCCC
TGGAAGCTCCCTCGTGCGCTCTCCTGTTCCGACCCTGCCGCTTACCGGATACCTGTCCGCCTTTCTCCCT
TCGGGAACCGTGGCGCTTTCTCATAGCTCACGCTGTAGGTATCTCAGTTCGGTGTAGGTCGTTCGCTCCA
AGCTGGGCTGTGTGCACGAACCCCCCGTTCAGCCCGACCGCTGCGCCTTATCCGGTAACTATCGTCTTGA
GTCCAACCCGGTAAGACACGACTTATCGCCACTGGCAGCAGCCACTGGTAACAGGATTAGCAGAGCGAGG
TATGTAGGCGGTGCTACAGAGTTCTTGAAGTGGTGGCCTAACTACGGCTACACTAGAAGAACAGTATTTG
GTATCTGCGCTCTGCTGAAGCCAGTTACCTTCGGAAAAAGAGTTGGTAGCTCTTGATCCGGCAAACAAAC
CACCGCTGGTAGCGGTGGTTTTTTTGTTTGCAAGCAGCAGATTACGCGCAGAAAAAAAGGATCTCAAGAA
GATCCTTTGATCTTTTCTACGGGGTCTGACGCTCAGTGGAACGAAAACTCACGTTAAGGGATTTTGGTCA
TGAGATTATCAAAAAGGATCTTCACCTAGATCCTTTTAAATTAAAAATGAAGTTTTAAATCAATCTAAAG
TATATATGAGTAAACTTGGTCTGACAGTTACCAATGCTTAATCAGTGAGGCACCTATCTCAGCGATCTGT
CTATTTCGTTCATCCATAGTTGCCTGACTCCCCGTCGTGTAGATAACTACGATACGGGAGGGCTTACCAT
CTGGCCCCAGTGCTGCAATGATACCGCGAGACCCACGCTCACCGGCTCCAGATTTATCAGCAATAAACCA
GCCAGCCGGAAGGGCCGAGCGCAGAAGTGGTCCTGCAACTTTATCCGCCTCCATCCAGTCTATTAATTGT
TGCCGGGAAGCTAGAGTAAGTAGTTCGCCAGTTAATAGTTTGCGCAACGTTGTTGCCATTGCTACAGGCA
TCGTGGTGTCACGCTCGTCGTTTGGTATGGCTTCATTCAGCTCCGGTTCCCAACGATCAAGGCGAGTTAC
ATGATCCCCCATGTTGTGCAAAAAAGCGGTTAGCTCCTTCGGTCCTCCGATCGTTGTCAGAAGTAACTTG
GCCGCAGTGTTATCACTCATGGTTATGGCAGCACTGCATAATTCTCTTACTGTCATGCCATCCGTAAGAT
GCTTTTCTGTGACTGGTGAGTACTCAACCAAGTCATTCTGAGAATAGTGTATGCGGCGACCGAGTTGCTC
TTGCCCGGCGTCAATACGGGATAATACCGCGCCACATAGCAGAACTTTAAAAGTGCTCATCATTGGAAAA
CGTTCTTCGGGGCGAAAACTCTCAAGGATCTTACCGCTGTTGAGATCCAGTTCGATGTAACCCACTCGTG
CACCCAACTGATCTTCAGCATCTTTTACTTTCACCAGCGTTTCTGGGTGAGCAAAAACAGGAAGGCAAAA
TGCCGCAAAAAAGGGAATAAGGGCGACACGGAAATGTTGAATACTCATACTCTTCCTTTTTCAATATTAT
TGAAGCATTTATCAGGGTTATTGTCTCATGAGCGGATACATATTTGAATGTATTTAGAAAAATAAACAAA
TAGGGGTTCCGCGCACATTTCCCCGAAAAGTGC
Features (pLannotate 1.2.2; 26 found; start..end, strand, type, name):
      7..462     +  rep_origin     f1 ori (sequence partly withheld): f1 bacteriophage origin of replication; arrow indicates direction of (+) strand synthesis
    466..621     -  CDS            lacZα (fragment): LacZα fragment of β-galactosidase; lacZ fragment
    629..647     +  promoter       T7 promoter: promoter for bacteriophage T7 RNA polymerase
   1034..1550    +  LTR            5' LTR: 5' long terminal repeat from murine embryonic stem cell virus
   1614..1955    +  misc_feature   MESV Ψ: packaging signal of murine embryonic stem cell virus
   2022..2438    +  CDS            gag (truncated): truncated Moloney murine leukemia virus (MMLV) gag gene lacking the start codon
   2478..2571    +  ncRNA          5' miR-30a: sequence upstream of the 71-nt precursor of the human miR-30a microRNA (Zeng et al., 2002) miRNA
   2681..2793    +  ncRNA          3' miR-30a: sequence downstream of the 71-nt precursor of the human miR-30a microRNA (Zeng et al., 2002) miRNA
   2831..3160    +  promoter       SV40 promoter: SV40 enhancer and early promoter
   3167..3886    +  CDS            EGFP: the original enhanced GFP (Yang et al., 1996) mammalian codon-optimized
   3903..3919    +  misc_feature   MCS (fragment): pBluescript multiple cloning site
   3959..4473    +  LTR            3' LTR: 3' long terminal repeat from murine embryonic stem cell virus
   4635..4651    -  protein_bind   lac operator: The lac repressor binds to the lac operator to inhibit transcription in E. coli. This inhibition can be relieved by adding lactose or isopropyl-β-D-thiogalactopyranoside (IPTG). lac repressor encoded by lacI
   4659..4689    -  promoter       lac promoter: promoter for the E. coli lac operon
   4704..4725    -  protein_bind   CAP binding site: CAP binding activates transcription in the presence of cAMP. E. coli catabolite activator protein
   4738..4776    -  CDS            lacI (fragment): lac repressor; lacI; The lac repressor binds to the lac operator to inhibit transcription in E. coli. This inhibition can be relieved by adding lactose or isopropyl-β-D-thiogalactopyranoside (IPTG).
   4825..4894    +  CDS            SB100X (fragment): hyperactive variant of the Sleeping Beauty transposase (Mátés et al., 2009)
   5145..5171    +  misc_feature   MCS (fragment): pBluescript multiple cloning site
   5184..5202    -  promoter       T3 promoter: promoter for bacteriophage T3 RNA polymerase
   5247..5263    -  protein_bind   lac operator: The lac repressor binds to the lac operator to inhibit transcription in E. coli. This inhibition can be relieved by adding lactose or isopropyl-β-D-thiogalactopyranoside (IPTG). lac repressor encoded by lacI
   5271..5301    -  promoter       lac promoter: promoter for the E. coli lac operon
   5316..5337    -  protein_bind   CAP binding site: CAP binding activates transcription in the presence of cAMP. E. coli catabolite activator protein
   5350..5442    -  CDS            lacI (fragment): lac repressor; lacI; The lac repressor binds to the lac operator to inhibit transcription in E. coli. This inhibition can be relieved by adding lactose or isopropyl-β-D-thiogalactopyranoside (IPTG).
   5625..6213    -  rep_origin     ori: high-copy-number ColE1/pMB1/pBR322/pUC origin of replication
   6384..7244    -  CDS            AmpR: β-lactamase; bla; confers resistance to ampicillin, carbenicillin, and related antibiotics
   7245..7349    -  promoter       AmpR promoter: bla
