[The description below was written by a language model from this plasmid's Addgene catalogue record and pLannotate feature annotations shown in this document.]
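Description:
sh2g-ZMYND8-human is a 7.4 kb mammalian expression plasmid on the pT2 Sleeping Beauty transposon backbone, built to knock down human ZMYND8 (also known as PRKCBP1 or RACK7). It is propagated in E. coli from a high-copy ColE1/pUC-type origin with ampicillin selection (AmpR under its own bla promoter). It also keeps pBluescript-derived remnants: an f1 origin, T7 and T3 promoters, lacZα and lacI fragments, and lac promoter/operator elements.

The payload appears to be a retroviral miR-30-style shRNA cassette moved into the transposon vector. The annotation shows a murine embryonic stem cell virus 5' LTR, the MESV Ψ packaging signal and a truncated gag segment, followed by human miR-30a 5' and 3' flanking sequences. The unannotated gap between these flanks is where the ZMYND8 shRNA stem-loop would sit, so the hairpin is embedded in a microRNA context and processed by the endogenous miRNA pathway. No dedicated promoter is annotated immediately upstream, so transcription is most plausibly driven by the 5' LTR, though the record does not state this. Downstream, an SV40 enhancer/early promoter drives EGFP, which marks cells carrying the cassette, and a 3' LTR closes the unit.

The catalogue entry states that the construct has inverted repeats for use in the Sleeping Beauty system. These repeats are not annotated as such in the feature table, and the short hit labelled as an SB100X fragment is not a functional transposase gene. Transposase must therefore be supplied from a separate source to integrate the cassette into the genome for stable knockdown. The associated publication concerns ZMYND8 and radioresistance in mutant IDH1 glioma.
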