Addgene plasmid #201406: sh2g-ZMYND8-human
Purpose: Knockdown of Zinc Finger MYND Type-8. Construct has inverted repeats to be used in Sleeping Beauty transposon system.
Depositing lab: Maria Castro. Depositing organization: University of Michigan. Publication: Zinc Finger MYND-Type Containing 8 (ZMYND8) is epigenetically regulated in mutant Isocitrate Dehydrogenase 1 (IDH1) glioma to promote radioresistance. Carney SV, Banerjee K, Mujeeb A, Zhu B, Haase S, Varela ML, Kadiyala P, Tronrud CE, Zhu Z, Mukherji D, Gorla P, Sun Y, Tagett R, Nunez FJ, Luo M, Luo W, Ljungman M, Liu Y, Xia Z, Schwendeman A, Qin T, Sartor MA, Costello JF, Cahill DP, Lowenstein PR, Castro MG. Clin Cancer Res. 2023 Jan 24:CCR-22-1896. doi: 10.1158/1078-0432.CCR-22-1896. PubMed 36692427.
Backbone
  Vector backbone: pT2
  Vector type: Mammalian Expression
Growth in bacteria
  Bacterial resistance: Ampicillin, 100 μg/mL
  Growth temperature: 37°C
  Growth strain: NEB Stable
  Copy number: High Copy
Gene/Insert
  Gene/Insert name: ZMYND8 (alt names: RACK1; PRKCBP1)
  gRNA/shRNA sequence: ZMYND8 shRNA
  Species: H. sapiens (human)
  Entrez Gene: ZMYND8 (a.k.a. PRKCBP1, PRO2893, RACK7)
  Cloning method: Restriction Enzyme; 5′ cloning site unknown (unknown if destroyed)
Terms and licenses: Academic/Nonprofit Terms; Industry Terms: Not Available to Industry
How to cite: sh2g-ZMYND8-human was a gift from Maria Castro (Addgene plasmid # 201406 ; http://n2t.net/addgene:201406 ; RRID:Addgene_201406)
